>Addgene plasmid #245221 | pEF myc-SHP2(R4A,R5A) | addgene full sequence | sequence record 488337 | Addgene NGS Result
GACGGATCGGGAGATCTCCCGATCCCCTATGGTGCACTCTCAGTACAATCTGCTCTGATGCCGCATAGTT
AAGCCAGTATCTGCTCCCTGCTTGTGTGTTGGAGGTCGCTGAGTAGTGCGCGAGCAAAATTTAAGCTACA
ACAAGGCAAGGCTTGACCGACAATTGCATGAAGAATCTGCTTAGGGTTAGGCGTTTTGCGCTGCTTCGCG
ATGTACGGGCCAGATATACGCGTTGACATTGATTATTGACTAGGCTTTTGCAAAAAACTTTGCAAAGATG
GATAAAGTTTTAAACAGAGAGGAATCTTTGCAGCTAATGGACCTTCTAGGTCTTGAAAGGAGTGGGAATT
GGCTCCGGTGCCCGTCAGTGGGCAGAGCGCACATCGCCCACAGTCCCCGAGAAGTTGGGGGGAGGGGTCG
GCAATTGAACCGGTGCCTAGAGAAGGTGGCGCGGGGTAAACTGGGAAAGTGATGTCGTGTACTGGCTCCG
CCTTTTTCCCGAGGGTGGGGGAGAACCGTATATAAGTGCAGTAGTCGCCGTGAACGTTCTTTTTCGCAAC
GGGTTTGCCGCCAGAACACAGGTAAGTGCCGTGTGTGGTTCCCGCGGGCCTGGCCTCTTTACGGGTTATG
GCCCTTGCGTGCCTTGAATTACTTCCACCTGGCTGCAGTACGTGATTCTTGATCCCGAGCTTCGGGTTGG
AAGTGGGTGGGAGAGTTCGAGGCCTTGCGCTTAAGGAGCCCCTTCGCCTCGTGCTTGAGTTGAGGCCTGG
CCTGGGCGCTGGGGCCGCCGCGTGCGAATCTGGTGGCACCTTCGCGCCTGTCTCGCTGCTTTCGATAAGT
CTCTAGCCATTTAAAATTTTTGATGACCTGCTGCGACGCTTTTTTTCTGGCAAGATAGTCTTGTAAATGC
GGGCCAAGATCTGCACACTGGTATTTCGGTTTTTGGGGCCGCGGGCGGCGACGGGGCCCGTGCGTCCCAG
CGCACATGTTCGGCGAGGCGGGGCCTGCGAGCGCGGCCACCGAGAATCGGACGGGGGTAGTCTCAAGCTG
GCCGGCCTGCTCTGGTGCCTGGCCTCGCGCCGCCGTGTATCGCCCCGCCCTGGGCGGCAAGGCTGGCCCG
GTCGGCACCAGTTGCGTGAGCGGAAAGATGGCCGCTTCCCGGCCCTGCTGCAGGGAGCTCAAAATGGAGG
ACGCGGCGCTCGGGAGAGCGGGCGGGTGAGTCACCCACACAAAGGAAAAGGGCCTTTCCGTCCTCAGCCG
TCGCTTCATGTGACTCCACGGAGTACCGGGCGCCGTCCAGGCACCTCGATTAGTTCTCGAGCTTTTGGAG
TACGTCGTCTTTAGGTTGGGGGGAGGGGTTTTATGCGATGGAGTTTCCCCACACTGAGTGGGTGGAGACT
GAAGTTAGGCCAGCTTGGCACTTGATGTAATTCTCCTTGGAATTTGCCCTTTTTGAGTTTGGATCTTGGT
TCATTCTCAAGCCTCAGACAGTGGTTCAAAGTTTTTTTCTTCCATTTCAGGTGTCGTGAGGAATTAGCTT
GGTACTAATACGACTCACTATAGGGAGACCCAAGCTGGCTAGGTAAGCTTGGTACCGAGCTCGGATCCAC
TAGTCCAGTGTGGTGGAATTCTGCAGATATCCAGCACAGTGGCGGCCGCTCGAGTCTAGAGGGCCCTTCA
CCATGGAACAAAAACTCATCTCAGAAGAGGATCTGGGAGGGCAGTCTGGGCAGATGACATCGGCGGCATG
GTTTCACCCAAATATCACTGGTGTGGAGGCAGAAAACCTACTGTTGACAAGAGGAGTTGATGGCAGTTTT
TTGGCAAGGCCTAGTAAAAGTAACCCTGGAGACTTCACACTTTCCGTTAGAAGAAATGGAGCTGTCACCC
ACATCAAGATTCAGAACACTGGTGATTACTATGACCTGTATGGAGGGGAGAAATTTGCCACTTTGGCTGA
GTTGGTCCAGTATTACATGGAACATCACGGGCAATTAAAAGAGAAGAATGGAGATGTCATTGAGCTTAAA
TATCCTCTGAACTGTGCAGATCCTACCTCTGAAAGGTGGTTTCATGGACATCTCTCTGGGAAAGAAGCAG
AGAAATTATTAACTGAAAAAGGAAAACATGGTAGTTTTCTTGTACGAGAGAGCCAGAGCCACCCTGGAGA
TTTTGTTCTTTCTGTGCGCACTGGTGATGACAAAGGGGAGAGCAATGACGGCAAGTCTAAAGTGACCCAT
GTTATGATTCGCTGTCAGGAACTGAAATACGACGTTGGTGGAGGAGAACGGTTTGATTCTTTGACAGATC
TTGTGGAACATTATAAGAAGAATCCTATGGTGGAAACATTGGGTACAGTACTACAACTCAAGCAGCCCCT
TAACACGACTCGTATAAATGCTGCTGAAATAGAAAGCAGAGTTCGAGAACTAAGCAAATTAGCTGAGACC
ACAGATAAAGTCAAACAAGGCTTTTGGGAAGAATTTGAGACACTACAACAACAGGAGTGCAAACTTCTCT
ACAGCCGAAAAGAGGGTCAAAGGCAAGAAAACAAAAACAAAAATAGATATAAAAACATCCTGCCCTTTGA
TCATACCAGGGTTGTCCTACACGATGGTGATCCCAATGAGCCTGTTTCAGATTACATCAATGCAAATATC
ATCATGCCTGAATTTGAAACCAAGTGCAACAATTCAAAGCCCAAAAAGAGTTACATTGCCACACAAGGCT
GCCTGCAAAACACGGTGAATGACTTTTGGCGGATGGTGTTCCAAGAAAACTCCCGAGTGATTGTCATGAC
AACGAAAGAAGTGGAGAGAGGAAAGAGTAAATGTGTCAAATACTGGCCTGATGAGTATGCTCTAAAAGAA
TATGGCGTCATGCGTGTTAGGAACGTCAAAGAAAGCGCCGCTCATGACTATACGCTAAGAGAACTTAAAC
TTTCAAAGGTTGGACAAGGGAATACGGAGAGAACGGTCTGGCAATACCACTTTCGGACCTGGCCGGACCA
CGGCGTGCCCAGCGACCCTGGGGGCGTGCTGGACTTCCTGGAGGAGGTGCACCATAAGCAGGAGAGCATC
ATGGATGCAGGGCCGGTCGTGGTGCACTGCAGTGCTGGAATTGGCCGGACAGGGACGTTCATTGTGATTG
ATATTCTTATTGACATCATCAGAGAGAAAGGTGTTGACTGCGATATTGACGTTCCCAAAACCATCCAGAT
GGTGCGGTCTCAGAGGTCAGGGATGGTCCAGACAGAAGCACAGTACCGATTTATCTATATGGCGGTCCAG
CATTATATTGAAACACTACAGCGCAGGATTGAAGAAGAGCAGAAAAGCAAGAGGAAAGGGCACGAATATA
CAAATATTAAGTATTCTCTAGCGGACCAGACGAGTGGAGATCAGAGCCCTCTCCCGCCTTGTACTCCAAC
GCCACCCTGTGCAGAAATGAGAGAAGACAGTGCTAGAGTCTATGAAAACGTGGGCCTGATGCAACAGCAG
AAAAGTTTCAGATAGGTTTAAACCCGCTGATCAGCCTCGACTGTGCCTTCTAGTTGCCAGCCATCTGTTG
TTTGCCCCTCCCCCGTGCCTTCCTTGACCCTGGAAGGTGCCACTCCCACTGTCCTTTCCTAATAAAATGA
GGAAATTGCATCGCATTGTCTGAGTAGGTGTCATTCTATTCTGGGGGGTGGGGTGGGGCAGGACAGCAAG
GGGGAGGATTGGGAAGACAATAGCAGGCATGCTGGGGATGCGGTGGGCTCTATGGCTTCTGAGGCGGAAA
GAACCAGCTGGGGCTCTAGGGGGTATCCCC
[124 nt withheld, positions 3811-3934]
C
[91 nt withheld, positions 3936-4026]
A
[49 nt withheld, positions 4028-4076]
CCTTTGACGTTGGAGTCCACGTTCTTT
[37 nt withheld, positions 4104-4140]
ACCCTATCTCGGTCTATTCTTTTGATTTATAAGGGATTTTGCCGATTTCGGCCTATTGGTTAAAAAATGA
GCTGATTTAACAAAAATTTAACGCGAATTAATTCTGTGGAATGTGTGTCAGTTAGGGTGTGGAAAGTCCC
CAGGCTCCCCAGCAGGCAGAAGTATGCAAAGCATGCATCTCAATTAGTCAGCAACCAGGTGTGGAAAGTC
CCCAGGCTCCCCAGCAGGCAGAAGTATGCAAAGCATGCATCTCAATTAGTCAGCAACCATAGTCCCGCCC
CTAACTCCGCCCATCCCGCCCCTAACTCCGCCCAGTTCCGCCCATTCTCCGCCCCATGGCTGACTAATTT
TTTTTATTTATGCAGAGGCCGAGGCCGCCTCTGCCTCTGAGCTATTCCAGAAGTAGTGAGGAGGCTTTTT
TGGAGGCCTAGGCTTTTGCAAAAAGCTCCCGGGAGCTTGTATATCCATTTTCGGATCTGATCAGCACGTG
TTGACAATTAATCATCGGCATAGTATATCGGCATAGTATAATACGACAAGGTGAGGAACTAAACCATGGC
CAAGCCTTTGTCTCAAGAAGAATCCACCCTCATTGAAAGAGCAACGGCTACAATCAACAGCATCCCCATC
TCTGAAGACTACAGCGTCGCCAGCGCAGCTCTCTCTAGCGACGGCCGCATCTTCACTGGTGTCAATGTAT
ATCATTTTACTGGGGGACCTTGTGCAGAACTCGTGGTGCTGGGCACTGCTGCTGCTGCGGCAGCTGGCAA
CCTGACTTGTATCGTCGCGATCGGAAATGAGAACAGGGGCATCTTGAGCCCCTGCGGACGGTGCCGACAG
GTGCTTCTCGATCTGCATCCTGGGATCAAAGCCATAGTGAAGGACAGTGATGGACAGCCGACGGCAGTTG
GGATTCGTGAATTGCTGCCCTCTGGTTATGTGTGGGAGGGCTAAGCACTTCGTGGCCGAGGAGCAGGACT
GACACGTGCTACGAGATTTCGATTCCACCGCCGCCTTCTATGAAAGGTTGGGCTTCGGAATCGTTTTCCG
GGACGCCGGCTGGATGATCCTCCAGCGCGGGGATCTCATGCTGGAGTTCTTCGCCCACCCCAACTTGTTT
ATTGCAGCTTATAATGGTTACAAATAAAGCAATAGCATCACAAATTTCACAAATAAAGCATTTTTTTCAC
TGCATTCTAGTTGTGGTTTGTCCAAACTCATCAATGTATCTTATCATGTCTGTATACCGTCGACCTCTAG
CTAGAGCTTGGCGTAATCATGGTCATAGCTGTTTCCTGTGTGAAATTGTTATCCGCTCACAATTCCACAC
AACATACGAGCCGGAAGCATAAAGTGTAAAGCCTGGGGTGCCTAATGAGTGAGCTAACTCACATTAATTG
CGTTGCGCTCACTGCCCGCTTTCCAGTCGGGAAACCTGTCGTGCCAGCTGCATTAATGAATCGGCCAACG
CGCGGGGAGAGGCGGTTTGCGTATTGGGCGCTCTTCCGCTTCCTCGCTCACTGACTCGCTGCGCTCGGTC
GTTCGGCTGCGGCGAGCGGTATCAGCTCACTCAAAGGCGGTAATACGGTTATCCACAGAATCAGGGGATA
ACGCAGGAAAGAACATGTGAGCAAAAGGCCAGGAACCGTAAAAAGGCCGCGTTGCTGGCGTTTTTCCATA
GGCTCCGCCCCCCTGACGAGCATCACAAAAATCGACGCTCAAGTCAGAGGTGGCGAAACCCGACAGGACT
ATAAAGATACCAGGCGTTTCCCCCTGGAAGCTCCCTCGTGCGCTCTCCTGTTCCGACCCTGCCGCTTACC
GGATACCTGTCCGCCTTTCTCCCTTCGGGAAGCGTGGCGCTTTCTCATAGCTCACGCTGTAGGTATCTCA
GTTCGGTGTAGGTCGTTCGCTCCAAGCTGGGCTGTGTGCACGAACCCCCCGTTCAGCCCGACCGCTGCGC
CTTATCCGGTAACTATCGTCTTGAGTCCAACCCGGTAAGACACGACTTATCGCCACTGGCAGCAGCCACT
GGTAACAGGATTAGCAGAGCGAGGTATGTAGGCGGTGCTACAGAGTTCTTGAAGTGGTGGCCTAACTACG
GCTACACTAGAAGAACAGTATTTGGTATCTGCGCTCTGCTGAAGCCAGTTACCTTCGGAAAAAGAGTTGG
TAGCTCTTGATCCGGCAAACAAACCACCGCTGGTAGCGGTGGTTTTTTTGTTTGCAAGCAGCAGATTACG
CGCAGAAAAAAAGGATCTCAAGAAGATCCTTTGATCTTTTCTACGGGGTCTGACGCTCAGTGGAACGAAA
ACTCACGTTAAGGGATTTTGGTCATGAGATTATCAAAAAGGATCTTCACCTAGATCCTTTTAAATTAAAA
ATGAAGTTTTAAATCAATCTAAAGTATATATGAGTAAACTTGGTCTGACAGTTACCAATGCTTAATCAGT
GAGGCACCTATCTCAGCGATCTGTCTATTTCGTTCATCCATAGTTGCCTGACTCCCCGTCGTGTAGATAA
CTACGATACGGGAGGGCTTACCATCTGGCCCCAGTGCTGCAATGATACCGCGAGACCCACGCTCACCGGC
TCCAGATTTATCAGCAATAAACCAGCCAGCCGGAAGGGCCGAGCGCAGAAGTGGTCCTGCAACTTTATCC
GCCTCCATCCAGTCTATTAATTGTTGCCGGGAAGCTAGAGTAAGTAGTTCGCCAGTTAATAGTTTGCGCA
ACGTTGTTGCCATTGCTACAGGCATCGTGGTGTCACGCTCGTCGTTTGGTATGGCTTCATTCAGCTCCGG
TTCCCAACGATCAAGGCGAGTTACATGATCCCCCATGTTGTGCAAAAAAGCGGTTAGCTCCTTCGGTCCT
CCGATCGTTGTCAGAAGTAAGTTGGCCGCAGTGTTATCACTCATGGTTATGGCAGCACTGCATAATTCTC
TTACTGTCATGCCATCCGTAAGATGCTTTTCTGTGACTGGTGAGTACTCAACCAAGTCATTCTGAGAATA
GTGTATGCGGCGACCGAGTTGCTCTTGCCCGGCGTCAATACGGGATAATACCGCGCCACATAGCAGAACT
TTAAAAGTGCTCATCATTGGAAAACGTTCTTCGGGGCGAAAACTCTCAAGGATCTTACCGCTGTTGAGAT
CCAGTTCGATGTAACCCACTCGTGCACCCAACTGATCTTCAGCATCTTTTACTTTCACCAGCGTTTCTGG
GTGAGCAAAAACAGGAAGGCAAAATGCCGCAAAAAAGGGAATAAGGGCGACACGGAAATGTTGAATACTC
ATACTCTTCCTTTTTCAATATTATTGAAGCATTTATCAGGGTTATTGTCTCATGAGCGGATACATATTTG
AATGTATTTAGAAAAATAAACAAATAGGGGTTCCGCGCACATTTCCCCGAAAAGTGCCACCTGACGTC
Features (pLannotate 1.2.2; 22 found; start..end, strand, type, name):
     28..80      -  misc_feature   bom (fragment): basis of mobility region from pBR322
    235..253     +  enhancer       CMV enhancer (fragment): human cytomegalovirus immediate early enhancer
    278..344     +  CDS            small t antigen (fragment): SV40 (simian virus 40) small t antigen
    351..1529    +  promoter       EF-1α promoter: strong constitutive promoter for human elongation factor EF-1α
   1546..1564    +  promoter       T7 promoter: promoter for bacteriophage T7 RNA polymerase
   1734..3512    +  CDS            PTPN11: PTN11_HUMAN - Also known as PTP2C, SHPTP2. Experimental evidence at protein level: Swiss-Prot protein existence level 1. Acts downstream of various receptor and cytoplasmic protein tyrosine kinases to participate in the signal transduction from the cell surface to the nucleus (PubMed:10655584, PubMed:18559669, PubMed:18829466, PubMed:26742426, PubMed:28074573). Positively regulates MAPK signal transduction pathway (PubMed:28074573). Dephosphorylates GAB1, ARHGAP35 and EGFR (PubMed:28074573). Dephosphorylates ROCK2 at 'Tyr-722' resulting in stimulation of its RhoA binding activity (PubMed:18559
   3541..3765    +  polyA_signal   bGH poly(A) signal: bovine growth hormone polyadenylation signal
   3769..3790    +  promoter       SV40 promoter (fragment): SV40 enhancer and early promoter
   3811..4239    +  rep_origin     f1 ori (sequence partly withheld): f1 bacteriophage origin of replication; arrow indicates direction of (+) strand synthesis
   4253..4582    +  promoter       SV40 promoter: SV40 enhancer and early promoter
   4630..4677    +  promoter       EM7 promoter: synthetic bacterial promoter&nbsp
   4696..5094    +  CDS            BSD: blasticidin S deaminase; Aspergillus terreus BSD; confers resistance to blasticidin
   5095..5122    +  CDS            BleoR (fragment): antibiotic-binding protein; Sh ble from Streptoalloteichus hindustanus; confers resistance to bleomycin, phleomycin, and Zeocin™
   5132..5257    +  CDS            ble (fragment): BLE_KLEPN - Experimental evidence at protein level: Swiss-Prot protein existence level 1. Binding protein with a strong affinity to the bleomycin family of antibiotics. Binds to CL990; an antimitotic-antibiotic compound. From Klebsiella pneumoniae.
   5252..5373    +  polyA_signal   SV40 poly(A) signal: SV40 polyadenylation signal
   5446..5462    -  protein_bind   lac operator: The lac repressor binds to the lac operator to inhibit transcription in E. coli. This inhibition can be relieved by adding lactose or isopropyl-β-D-thiogalactopyranoside (IPTG). lac repressor encoded by lacI
   5470..5500    -  promoter       lac promoter: promoter for the E. coli lac operon
   5515..5536    -  protein_bind   CAP binding site: CAP binding activates transcription in the presence of cAMP. E. coli catabolite activator protein
   5549..5641    -  CDS            lacI (fragment): lac repressor; lacI; The lac repressor binds to the lac operator to inhibit transcription in E. coli. This inhibition can be relieved by adding lactose or isopropyl-β-D-thiogalactopyranoside (IPTG).
   5813..6401    -  rep_origin     ori: high-copy-number ColE1/pMB1/pBR322/pUC origin of replication
   6572..7432    -  CDS            AmpR: β-lactamase; bla; confers resistance to ampicillin, carbenicillin, and related antibiotics
   7433..7537    -  promoter       AmpR promoter: bla
