[The description below was written by a language model from this plasmid's Addgene catalogue record and pLannotate feature annotations shown in this document.]
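Description:
pEF myc-SHP2(R4A,R5A) is a mammalian expression plasmid of about 7.6 kb, built on a pEF backbone, that produces full-length human SHP2, the protein tyrosine phosphatase encoded by PTPN11. The protein carries an N-terminal myc epitope tag and two alanine substitutions, R4A and R5A. In E. coli the plasmid replicates from a high-copy ColE1/pUC-type origin and is selected with ampicillin through the bla (AmpR) gene and its native promoter. An f1 origin is also present, which could support single-stranded DNA production.

The payload is driven by the strong constitutive human EF-1α promoter, followed by a T7 promoter, then the PTPN11 coding sequence, and is terminated by the bovine growth hormone polyadenylation signal. The myc tag is not annotated separately in the feature table, but the catalogue places it at the N terminus of the insert, consistent with the unannotated stretch upstream of the PTPN11 open reading frame. A second cassette combines the SV40 early promoter and the bacterial EM7 promoter upstream of the blasticidin S deaminase gene, ending in an SV40 poly(A) signal. This arrangement should allow blasticidin selection of transfected mammalian cells, for example to derive stable lines. The short annotated fragments (bleomycin-resistance sequences, lacI, CMV enhancer, small t antigen, bom) appear to be backbone remnants or partial annotation matches rather than functional elements.

The construct is intended for expressing this myc-tagged SHP2 variant in mammalian cells, where the tag permits detection or immunoprecipitation. It comes from a study of the interactomes and localization of SHP2 variants, but the record does not state the specific functional rationale for the R4A,R5A mutations.
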