Addgene plasmid #245221: pEF myc-SHP2(R4A,R5A)
Purpose: Mammalian expression of myc-tagged full-length SHP2
Depositing lab: Neel Shah. Depositing organization: Columbia University. Publication: Proximity-labeling proteomics reveals remodeled interactomes and altered localization of pathogenic SHP2 variants. van Vlimmeren AE, Tang LC, Jiang Z, Iyer A, Voleti R, Krismer K, Gaublomme JT, Jovanovic M, Shah NH. bioRxiv [Preprint]. 2025 Mar 21:2025.02.26.640373. doi: 10.1101/2025.02.26.640373. PubMed 40661614.
Backbone
  Vector backbone: pEF
  Vector type: Mammalian Expression
Growth in bacteria
  Bacterial resistance: Ampicillin, 100 μg/mL
  Growth temperature: 37°C
  Growth strain: DH5alpha
  Copy number: High Copy
Gene/Insert
  Gene/Insert name: SHP2 full-length
  Species: H. sapiens (human)
  Mutation: R4A,R5A
  Tag / fusion protein: myc (N terminal on insert)
  Cloning method: Gibson Cloning
Terms and licenses: Academic/Nonprofit Terms; Industry Terms: Not Available to Industry
How to cite: pEF myc-SHP2(R4A,R5A) was a gift from Neel Shah (Addgene plasmid # 245221 ; http://n2t.net/addgene:245221 ; RRID:Addgene_245221)
